>Addgene plasmid #132062 | pDONR221_SLC35E3 | addgene full sequence | sequence record 262930 | Addgene NGS Result
CTTTCCTGCGTTATCCCCTGATTCTGTGGATAACCGTATTACCGCCTTTGAGTGAGCTGATACCGCTCGC
CGCAGCCGAACGACCGAGCGCAGCGAGTCAGTGAGCGAGGAAGCGGAAGAGCGCCCAATACGCAAACCGC
CTCTCCCCGCGCGTTGGCCGATTCATTAATGCAGCTGGCACGACAGGTTTCCCGACTGGAAAGCGGGCAG
TGAGCGCAACGCAATTAATACGCGTACCGCTAGCCAGGAAGAGTTTGTAGAAACGCAAAAAGGCCATCCG
TCAGGATGGCCTTCTGCTTAGTTTGATGCCTGGCAGTTTATGGCGGGCGTCCTGCCCGCCACCCTCCGGG
CCGTTGCTTCACAACGTTCAAATCCGCTCCCGGCGGATTTGTCCTACTCAGGAGAGCGTTCACCGACAAA
CAACAGATAAAACGAAAGGCCCAGTCTTCCGACTGAGCCTTTCGTTTTATTTGATGCCTGGCAGTTCCCT
ACTCTCGCGTTAACGCTAGCATGGATGTTTTCCCAGTCACGACGTTGTAAAACGACGGCCAGTCTTAAGC
TCGGGCCCCAAATAATGATTTTATTTTGACTGATAGTGACCTGTTCGTTGCAACACATTGATGAGCAATG
CTTTTTTATAATGCCAACTTTGTACAAAAAAGCAGGCTCCACCATGGCACTGCTGGTGGACCGGGTGAGA
GGACACTGGAGGATCGCAGCAGGACTGCTGTTTAACCTGCTGGTGTCCATCTGCATCGTGTTCCTGAATA
AGTGGATCTACGTGTATCACGGCTTTCCTAACATGTCTCTGACCCTGGTGCACTTCGTGGTGACATGGCT
GGGCCTGTACATCTGCCAGAAGCTGGATATCTTTGCACCAAAGAGCCTGCCACCTTCCAGGCTGCTGCTG
CTGGCCCTGTCCTTCTGTGGCTTTGTGGTGTTCACCAATCTGTCTCTGCAGAACAATACCATCGGCACAT
ACCAGCTGGCCAAGGCCATGACCACACCTGTGATCATCGCCATCCAGACATTTTGTTATCAGAAGACCTT
CTCTACAAGGATCCAGCTGACCCTGATCCCAATCACACTGGGCGTGATCCTGAACAGCTACTATGACGTG
AAGTTCAATTTTCTGGGAATGGTGTTCGCCGCCCTGGGCGTGCTGGTGACCAGCCTGTATCAAGTGTGGG
TGGGAGCAAAGCAGCACGAGCTGCAGGTGAACTCCATGCAGCTGCTGTACTATCAGGCCCCCATGAGCTC
CGCCATGCTGCTGGTGGCAGTGCCATTCTTTGAGCCCGTGTTTGGCGAGGGCGGCATCTTCGGCCCTTGG
TCTGTGAGCGCCCTGCTGATGGTGCTGCTGAGCGGCGTGATCGCCTTTATGGTGAATCTGTCTATCTACT
GGATCATCGGCAACACCAGCCCAGTGACATATAATATGTTCGGCCACTTCAAGTTTTGCATCACCCTGTT
TGGCGGCTACGTGCTGTTCAAGGATCCCCTGAGCATCAACCAGGCCCTGGGCATCCTGTGCACCCTGTTT
GGCATCCTGGCCTATACACACTTCAAGCTGTCCGAGCAGGAGGGCTCCAGGTCTAAGCTGGCCCAGCGCC
CCGACCCAGCTTTCTTGTACAAAGTTGGCATTATAAGAAAGCATTGCTTATCAATTTGTTGCAACGAACA
GGTCACTATCAGTCAAAATAAAATCATTATTTGCCATCCAGCTGATATCCCCTATAGTGAGTCGTATTAC
ATGGTCATAGCTGTTTCCTGGCAGCTCTGGCCCGTGTCTCAAAATCTCTGATGTTACATTGCACAAGATA
AAAATATATCATCATGAACAATAAAACTGTCTGCTTACATAAACAGTAATACAAGGGGTGTTATGAGCCA
TATTCAACGGGAAACGTCGAGGCCGCGATTAAATTCCAACATGGATGCTGATTTATATGGGTATAAATGG
GCTCGCGATAATGTCGGGCAATCAGGTGCGACAATCTATCGCTTGTATGGGAAGCCCGATGCGCCAGAGT
TGTTTCTGAAACATGGCAAAGGTAGCGTTGCCAATGATGTTACAGATGAGATGGTCAGACTAAACTGGCT
GACGGAATTTATGCCTCTTCCGACCATCAAGCATTTTATCCGTACTCCTGATGATGCATGGTTACTCACC
ACTGCGATCCCCGGAAAAACAGCATTCCAGGTATTAGAAGAATATCCTGATTCAGGTGAAAATATTGTTG
ATGCGCTGGCAGTGTTCCTGCGCCGGTTGCATTCGATTCCTGTTTGTAATTGTCCTTTTAACAGCGATCG
CGTATTTCGTCTCGCTCAGGCGCAATCACGAATGAATAACGGTTTGGTTGATGCGAGTGATTTTGATGAC
GAGCGTAATGGCTGGCCTGTTGAACAAGTCTGGAAAGAAATGCATAAACTTTTGCCATTCTCACCGGATT
CAGTCGTCACTCATGGTGATTTCTCACTTGATAACCTTATTTTTGACGAGGGGAAATTAATAGGTTGTAT
TGATGTTGGACGAGTCGGAATCGCAGACCGATACCAGGATCTTGCCATCCTATGGAACTGCCTCGGTGAG
TTTTCTCCTTCATTACAGAAACGGCTTTTTCAAAAATATGGTATTGATAATCCTGATATGAATAAATTGC
AGTTTCATTTGATGCTCGATGAGTTTTTCTAATCAGAATTGGTTAATTGGTTGTAACACTGGCAGAGCAT
TACGCTGACTTGACGGGACGGCGCAAGCTCATGACCAAAATCCCTTAACGTGAGTTACGCGTCGTTCCAC
TGAGCGTCAGACCCCGTAGAAAAGATCAAAGGATCTTCTTGAGATCCTTTTTTTCTGCGCGTAATCTGCT
GCTTGCAAACAAAAAAACCACCGCTACCAGCGGTGGTTTGTTTGCCGGATCAAGAGCTACCAACTCTTTT
TCCGAAGGTAACTGGCTTCAGCAGAGCGCAGATACCAAATACTGTTCTTCTAGTGTAGCCGTAGTTAGGC
CACCACTTCAAGAACTCTGTAGCACCGCCTACATACCTCGCTCTGCTAATCCTGTTACCAGTGGCTGCTG
CCAGTGGCGATAAGTCGTGTCTTACCGGGTTGGACTCAAGACGATAGTTACCGGATAAGGCGCAGCGGTC
GGGCTGAACGGGGGGTTCGTGCACACAGCCCAGCTTGGAGCGAACGACCTACACCGAACTGAGATACCTA
CAGCGTGAGCTATGAGAAAGCGCCACGCTTCCCGAAGGGAGAAAGGCGGACAGGTATCCGGTAAGCGGCA
GGGTCGGAACAGGAGAGCGCACGAGGGAGCTTCCAGGGGGAAACGCCTGGTATCTTTATAGTCCTGTCGG
GTTTCGCCACCTCTGACTTGAGCGTCGATTTTTGTGATGCTCGTCAGGGGGGCGGAGCCTATGGAAAAAC
GCCAGCAACGCGGCCTTTTTACGGTTCCTGGCCTTTTGCTGGCCTTTTGCTCACATGTT
Features (pLannotate 1.2.2; 10 found; start..end, strand, type, name):
    121..213     +  CDS            lacI (fragment): lac repressor; lacI; The lac repressor binds to the lac operator to inhibit transcription in E. coli. This inhibition can be relieved by adding lactose or isopropyl-β-D-thiogalactopyranoside (IPTG).
    268..295     -  terminator     rrnB T2 terminator: transcription terminator T2 from the E. coli rrnB gene
    427..470     +  terminator     rrnB T1 terminator: Escherichia coli rrnB; transcription terminator T1 from the E. coli rrnB gene
    517..553     -  CDS            lacZα (fragment): LacZα fragment of β-galactosidase; lacZ fragment
    569..668     +  protein_bind   attL1: mutant version of attL; recombination site for the Gateway® LR reaction LR Clonase™
    674..1612    +  CDS            SLC35E3: S35E3_HUMAN - Also known as BLOV1. Experimental evidence at protein level: Swiss-Prot protein existence level 1. Putative transporter. From Homo sapiens (Human).
   1614..1713    -  protein_bind   attL2: mutant version of attL; recombination site for the Gateway® LR reaction LR Clonase™
   1731..1749    -  promoter       T7 promoter: promoter for bacteriophage T7 RNA polymerase
   1883..2692    +  CDS            KanR: aminoglycoside phosphotransferase; aph(3')-Ia; confers resistance to kanamycin in bacteria or G418 (Geneticin®) in eukaryotes
   2839..3427    +  rep_origin     ori: high-copy-number ColE1/pMB1/pBR322/pUC origin of replication
