[The description below was written by a language model from this plasmid's Addgene catalogue record and pLannotate feature annotations shown in this document.]
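Description:
pDONR221_SLC35E3 is a Gateway entry clone built on the pDONR221 backbone, carrying a codon-optimized open reading frame for human SLC35E3 (also known as BLOV1), a putative transporter of the solute carrier family. The sequenced plasmid is about 3.5 kb and is maintained in E. coli through a high-copy ColE1/pUC-type origin of replication, with selection provided by a kanamycin resistance gene (aminoglycoside phosphotransferase). Although the catalogue lists the vector type as mammalian expression, the feature table shows no eukaryotic promoter or polyadenylation signal around the insert, so the plasmid itself serves as a shuttle for the ORF rather than as an expression construct.

The 939 bp SLC35E3 coding sequence lies between attL1 and attL2 sites, the recombination sites produced when an insert is captured in a donor vector. These allow directional, frame-preserving transfer of the ORF into any attR-containing destination vector in an LR Clonase reaction, which then supplies the promoter, tags and selection markers needed for the chosen host. Upstream of the cassette, rrnB T1 and T2 transcription terminators insulate the insert from read-through transcription in bacteria. A T7 promoter lies just downstream of attL2, oriented back towards the insert, and short remnants of lacI and lacZα are backbone vestiges with no functional role. No epitope tags or reporters are annotated; the record does not say whether the ORF retains a stop codon. The plasmid belongs to a consortium collection of SLC transporter clones intended for subcloning into custom expression vectors to support functional studies and drug discovery on this protein family.
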