Addgene plasmid #132062: pDONR221_SLC35E3
Purpose: Gateway entry clone with codon-optimized ORF sequence for subcloning into custom expression vectors
Depositing lab: RESOLUTE Consortium & Giulio Superti-Furga. Depositing organization: CeMM Research Center for Molecular Medicine. Publication: The RESOLUTE consortium: unlocking SLC transporters for drug discovery. Superti-Furga G, Lackner D, Wiedmer T, Ingles-Prieto A, Barbosa B, Girardi E, Goldmann U, Gurtl B, Klavins K, Klimek C, Lindinger S, Lineiro-Retes E, Muller AC, Onstein S, Redinger G, Reil D, Sedlyarov V, Wolf G, Crawford M, Everley R, ... Steppan CM. Nat Rev Drug Discov. 2020 Jul;19(7):429-430. doi: 10.1038/d41573-020-00056-6. PubMed 32265506.
Backbone
  Vector backbone: pDONR221
  Backbone manufacturer: Thermo Fisher Scientific
  Backbone size w/o insert (bp): 2550
  Vector type: Mammalian Expression
Growth in bacteria
  Bacterial resistance: Kanamycin, 50 μg/mL
  Growth temperature: 37°C
  Growth strain: Stbl3
  Copy number: High Copy
Gene/Insert
  Gene/Insert name: SLC35E3 (alt name: BLOV1)
  Species: H. sapiens (human)
  Insert size (bp): 939
  Entrez Gene: SLC35E3 (a.k.a. BLOV1)
  Cloning method: Gateway Cloning
  Sequencing primers: 5′ M13-fwd; 3′ M13-rev
Terms and licenses: Academic/Nonprofit Terms; Industry Terms
Depositor comments: For more information on the full Resolute plasmid collection, please see www.addgene.org/depositor-collections/re-solute/. Please provide your feedback on this plasmid to the RESOLUTE consortium by filling out their RESOLUTE repository feedback form: https://forms.office.com/Pages/ResponsePage.aspx?id=0e05yklzmkS7rjFGQL4N7z4feCLQvEJAmVcOCM_u885UN1JJRko0Ukg4TVQwNTZLOUxPQVJWT1NHUCQlQCN0PWcu
How to cite: pDONR221_SLC35E3 was a gift from RESOLUTE Consortium & Giulio Superti-Furga (Addgene plasmid # 132062 ; http://n2t.net/addgene:132062 ; RRID:Addgene_132062)
