>Addgene plasmid #132062 | pDONR221_SLC35E3 | depositor partial sequence | sequence record 253524 | Codon-optimized ORF of SLC35E3
ATGGCACTGCTGGTGGACCGGGTGAGAGGACACTGGAGGATCGCAGCAGGACTGCTGTTTAACCTGCTGG
TGTCCATCTGCATCGTGTTCCTGAATAAGTGGATCTACGTGTATCACGGCTTTCCTAACATGTCTCTGAC
CCTGGTGCACTTCGTGGTGACATGGCTGGGCCTGTACATCTGCCAGAAGCTGGATATCTTTGCACCAAAG
AGCCTGCCACCTTCCAGGCTGCTGCTGCTGGCCCTGTCCTTCTGTGGCTTTGTGGTGTTCACCAATCTGT
CTCTGCAGAACAATACCATCGGCACATACCAGCTGGCCAAGGCCATGACCACACCTGTGATCATCGCCAT
CCAGACATTTTGTTATCAGAAGACCTTCTCTACAAGGATCCAGCTGACCCTGATCCCAATCACACTGGGC
GTGATCCTGAACAGCTACTATGACGTGAAGTTCAATTTTCTGGGAATGGTGTTCGCCGCCCTGGGCGTGC
TGGTGACCAGCCTGTATCAAGTGTGGGTGGGAGCAAAGCAGCACGAGCTGCAGGTGAACTCCATGCAGCT
GCTGTACTATCAGGCCCCCATGAGCTCCGCCATGCTGCTGGTGGCAGTGCCATTCTTTGAGCCCGTGTTT
GGCGAGGGCGGCATCTTCGGCCCTTGGTCTGTGAGCGCCCTGCTGATGGTGCTGCTGAGCGGCGTGATCG
CCTTTATGGTGAATCTGTCTATCTACTGGATCATCGGCAACACCAGCCCAGTGACATATAATATGTTCGG
CCACTTCAAGTTTTGCATCACCCTGTTTGGCGGCTACGTGCTGTTCAAGGATCCCCTGAGCATCAACCAG
GCCCTGGGCATCCTGTGCACCCTGTTTGGCATCCTGGCCTATACACACTTCAAGCTGTCCGAGCAGGAGG
GCTCCAGGTCTAAGCTGGCCCAGCGCCCC
